Addgene plasmid #205453: TRE-UBC-Qa1 SCT-T2A-GFP
Purpose: lentiviral plasmid for expression of mouse Qa1 SCT
Depositing lab: Deepta Bhattacharya. Publication: Engineering human pluripotent stem cell lines to evade xenogeneic transplantation barriers. Pizzato HA, Alonso-Guallart P, Woods J, Connelly JP, Fehniger TA, Atkinson JP, Pruett-Miller SM, Monsma FJ Jr, Bhattacharya D. Stem Cell Reports. 2023 Dec 22:S2213-6711(23)00496-4. doi: 10.1016/j.stemcr.2023.12.003. PubMed 38215755.
Backbone
  Vector backbone: pCW
  Vector type: Mammalian Expression
  Selectable markers: GFP
Growth in bacteria
  Bacterial resistance: Ampicillin, 100 μg/mL
  Growth temperature: 37°C
  Growth strain: DH5alpha
  Copy number: High Copy
Gene/Insert
  Gene/Insert name: Qa1 SCT
  Species: M. musculus (mouse)
  Entrez Gene: H2-T23 (a.k.a. 37b, 37c, H-2T23, H2-K1, H2-Qa1, Qa-1, Qa-1(b), Qa1, Qed-1, T18c, T18c(37), T23b, T23d)
  Promoter: UBC
  Cloning method: Gibson Cloning
Terms and licenses: Academic/Nonprofit Terms; Industry Terms: Not Available to Industry
Depositor comments: Please visit https://www.biorxiv.org/content/10.1101/2023.06.27.546594v1 for bioRxiv preprint.
How to cite: TRE-UBC-Qa1 SCT-T2A-GFP was a gift from Deepta Bhattacharya (Addgene plasmid # 205453 ; http://n2t.net/addgene:205453 ; RRID:Addgene_205453)
