[The description below was written by a language model from this plasmid's Addgene catalogue record and pLannotate feature annotations shown in this document.]
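Description:
TRE-UBC-Qa1 SCT-T2A-GFP is an 11.9 kb lentiviral transfer plasmid built on the pCW backbone for expressing a mouse Qa1 single-chain trimer (SCT) in mammalian cells. In bacteria it is maintained at high copy from a ColE1/pUC-type origin with ampicillin resistance, and an f1 origin is also present. The viral portion follows an HIV-1-based layout. A CMV enhancer/promoter drives a truncated 5' LTR, followed by the Ψ packaging signal with a gag fragment, the RRE for Rev-dependent nuclear export, and the cPPT/CTS. Downstream of the cargo sit a WPRE to boost transcript expression, a nef fragment, a second truncated LTR and a bGH polyadenylation signal. Outside the LTRs lies an SV40/EM7-driven bleomycin/Zeocin resistance cassette, which would not be packaged. The record lists GFP as the only selectable marker for transduced cells.

The payload begins with a tight TRE (Tet-responsive) promoter inherited from the backbone, immediately followed by the human ubiquitin C promoter, which the record names as the promoter for the insert. Expression is therefore expected to be constitutive from UbC. The record does not say whether the TRE contributes, and no Tet transactivator is annotated. The open reading frame joins mouse β2-microglobulin to the H2-T23 (Qa-1) heavy chain. This fits the single-chain trimer format, in which a presented peptide, β2m and the heavy chain are fused through linkers, but the peptide itself is not annotated or stated. According to the construct name, a T2A self-cleaving peptide links this to GFP, annotated as an Emerald GFP fragment, so that fluorescence marks expressing cells. The associated publication concerns engineering human pluripotent stem cells to evade xenogeneic transplantation barriers.
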