Features (pLannotate 1.2.2; 34 found; start..end, strand, type, name):
     31..83      -  misc_feature   bom (fragment): basis of mobility region from pBR322
    238..617     +  enhancer       CMV enhancer: human cytomegalovirus immediate early enhancer
    618..817     +  promoter       CMV promoter: human cytomegalovirus (CMV) immediate early promoter
    835..1015    +  LTR            5' LTR (truncated): truncated 5' long terminal repeat (LTR) from HIV-1
   1062..1187    +  misc_feature   HIV-1 Ψ: packaging signal of human immunodeficiency virus type 1
   1171..1534    +  CDS            HIV-1 gag (fragment): gag protein from human immunodeficiency virus 1; gag
   1680..1913    +  misc_feature   RRE: The Rev response element (RRE) of HIV-1 allows for Rev-dependent mRNA export from the nucleus to the cytoplasm.
   2290..2390    +  CDS            Rev (fragment): human immunodeficiency virus 1 (HIV-1) Rev protein; rev; enhances nuclear export of unspliced and incompletely spliced viral mRNAs
   2440..2557    +  misc_feature   cPPT/CTS: central polypurine tract and central termination sequence of HIV-1
   2605..2916    +  promoter       tight TRE promoter: Tet-responsive promoter PTight, consisting of seven tet operator sequences followed by the minimal CMV promoter
   2988..4199    +  promoter       UbC promoter: human ubiquitin C promoter
   4235..4663    +  CDS            B2m (sequence partly withheld): B2MG_MOUSE - Experimental evidence at protein level: Swiss-Prot protein existence level 1. Component of the class I major histocompatibility complex (MHC). Involved in the presentation of peptide antigens to the immune system. From Mus musculus (Mouse).
   4724..5734    +  CDS            H2-T23 (fragment): HA15_MOUSE - Experimental evidence at protein level: Swiss-Prot protein existence level 1. Involved in the presentation of foreign antigens to the immune system. From Mus musculus (Mouse).
   5790..6508    +  CDS            EmGFP (fragment): Emerald GFP mammalian codon-optimized
   6545..6568    +  misc_feature   MCS (fragment): pBluescript multiple cloning site
   6568..7156    +  misc_feature   WPRE: woodchuck hepatitis virus posttranscriptional regulatory element
   7157..7176    +  misc_feature   MCS (fragment): pBluescript multiple cloning site
   7178..7678    +  CDS            nef (fragment): NEF_HV1LA - Experimental evidence at protein level: Swiss-Prot protein existence level 1. Extracellular Nef protein targets CD4(+) T-lymphocytes for apoptosis by interacting with CXCR4 surface receptors. From Human immunodeficiency virus type 1 group M subtype B (isolate Lai) (HIV-1).
   7685..7865    +  LTR            5' LTR (truncated): truncated 5' long terminal repeat (LTR) from HIV-1
   7897..8121    +  polyA_signal   bGH poly(A) signal: bovine growth hormone polyadenylation signal
   8125..8146    +  promoter       SV40 promoter (fragment): SV40 enhancer and early promoter
   8167..8595    +  rep_origin     f1 ori (sequence partly withheld): f1 bacteriophage origin of replication; arrow indicates direction of (+) strand synthesis
   8609..8938    +  promoter       SV40 promoter: SV40 enhancer and early promoter
   8986..9033    +  promoter       EM7 promoter: synthetic bacterial promoter&nbsp
   9052..9426    +  CDS            BleoR: antibiotic-binding protein; Sh ble from Streptoalloteichus hindustanus; confers resistance to bleomycin, phleomycin, and Zeocin™
   9436..9561    +  CDS            ble (fragment): BLE_KLEPN - Experimental evidence at protein level: Swiss-Prot protein existence level 1. Binding protein with a strong affinity to the bleomycin family of antibiotics. Binds to CL990; an antimitotic-antibiotic compound. From Klebsiella pneumoniae.
   9556..9677    +  polyA_signal   SV40 poly(A) signal: SV40 polyadenylation signal
   9748..9770    -  protein_bind   lac operator (fragment): The lac repressor binds to the lac operator to inhibit transcription in E. coli. This inhibition can be relieved by adding lactose or isopropyl-β-D-thiogalactopyranoside (IPTG). lac repressor encoded by lacI
   9774..9804    -  promoter       lac promoter: promoter for the E. coli lac operon
   9819..9840    -  protein_bind   CAP binding site: CAP binding activates transcription in the presence of cAMP. E. coli catabolite activator protein
   9853..9945    -  CDS            lacI (fragment): lac repressor; lacI; The lac repressor binds to the lac operator to inhibit transcription in E. coli. This inhibition can be relieved by adding lactose or isopropyl-β-D-thiogalactopyranoside (IPTG).
  10128..10716   -  rep_origin     ori: high-copy-number ColE1/pMB1/pBR322/pUC origin of replication
  10887..11747   -  CDS            AmpR: β-lactamase; bla; confers resistance to ampicillin, carbenicillin, and related antibiotics
  11748..11852   -  promoter       AmpR promoter: bla
>Addgene plasmid #205453 | TRE-UBC-Qa1 SCT-T2A-GFP | addgene full sequence | sequence record 413609 | Addgene NGS Result
GTCGACGGATCGGGAGATCTCCCGATCCCCTATGGTGCACTCTCAGTACAATCTGCTCTGATGCCGCATA
GTTAAGCCAGTATCTGCTCCCTGCTTGTGTGTTGGAGGTCGCTGAGTAGTGCGCGAGCAAAATTTAAGCT
ACAACAAGGCAAGGCTTGACCGACAATTGCATGAAGAATCTGCTTAGGGTTAGGCGTTTTGCGCTGCTTC
GCGATGTACGGGCCAGATATACGCGTTGACATTGATTATTGACTAGTTATTAATAGTAATCAATTACGGG
GTCATTAGTTCATAGCCCATATATGGAGTTCCGCGTTACATAACTTACGGTAAATGGCCCGCCTGGCTGA
CCGCCCAACGACCCCCGCCCATTGACGTCAATAATGACGTATGTTCCCATAGTAACGCCAATAGGGACTT
TCCATTGACGTCAATGGGTGGAGTATTTACGGTAAACTGCCCACTTGGCAGTACATCAAGTGTATCATAT
GCCAAGTACGCCCCCTATTGACGTCAATGACGGTAAATGGCCCGCCTGGCATTATGCCCAGTACATGACC
TTATGGGACTTTCCTACTTGGCAGTACATCTACGTATTAGTCATCGCTATTACCATGGTGATGCGGTTTT
GGCAGTACATCAATGGGCGTGGATAGCGGTTTGACTCACGGGGATTTCCAAGTCTCCACCCCATTGACGT
CAATGGGAGTTTGTTTTGGCACCAAAATCAACGGGACTTTCCAAAATGTCGTAACAACTCCGCCCCATTG
ACGCAAATGGGCGGTAGGCGTGTACGGTGGGAGGTCTATATAAGCAGCGCGTTTTGCCTGTACTGGGTCT
CTCTGGTTAGACCAGATCTGAGCCTGGGAGCTCTCTGGCTAACTAGGGAACCCACTGCTTAAGCCTCAAT
AAAGCTTGCCTTGAGTGCTTCAAGTAGTGTGTGCCCGTCTGTTGTGTGACTCTGGTAACTAGAGATCCCT
CAGACCCTTTTAGTCAGTGTGGAAAATCTCTAGCAGTGGCGCCCGAACAGGGACTTGAAAGCGAAAGGGA
AACCAGAGGAGCTCTCTCGACGCAGGACTCGGCTTGCTGAAGCGCGCACGGCAAGAGGCGAGGGGCGGCG
ACTGGTGAGTACGCCAAAAATTTTGACTAGCGGAGGCTAGAAGGAGAGAGATGGGTGCGAGAGCGTCAGT
ATTAAGCGGGGGAGAATTAGATCGCGATGGGAAAAAATTCGGTTAAGGCCAGGGGGAAAGAAAAAATATA
AATTAAAACATATAGTATGGGCAAGCAGGGAGCTAGAACGATTCGCAGTTAATCCTGGCCTGTTAGAAAC
ATCAGAAGGCTGTAGACAAATACTGGGACAGCTACAACCATCCCTTCAGACAGGATCAGAAGAACTTAGA
TCATTATATAATACAGTAGCAACCCTCTATTGTGTGCATCAAAGGATAGAGATAAAAGACACCAAGGAAG
CTTTAGACAAGATAGAGGAAGAGCAAAACAAAAGTAAGACCACCGCACAGCAAGCGGCCGCTGATCTTCA
GACCTGGAGGAGGAGATATGAGGGACAATTGGAGAAGTGAATTATATAAATATAAAGTAGTAAAAATTGA
ACCATTAGGAGTAGCACCCACCAAGGCAAAGAGAAGAGTGGTGCAGAGAGAAAAAAGAGCAGTGGGAATA
GGAGCTTTGTTCCTTGGGTTCTTGGGAGCAGCAGGAAGCACTATGGGCGCAGCGTCAATGACGCTGACGG
TACAGGCCAGACAATTATTGTCTGGTATAGTGCAGCAGCAGAACAATTTGCTGAGGGCTATTGAGGCGCA
ACAGCATCTGTTGCAACTCACAGTCTGGGGCATCAAGCAGCTCCAGGCAAGAATCCTGGCTGTGGAAAGA
TACCTAAAGGATCAACAGCTCCTGGGGATTTGGGGTTGCTCTGGAAAACTCATTTGCACCACTGCTGTGC
CTTGGAATGCTAGTTGGAGTAATAAATCTCTGGAACAGATTTGGAATCACACGACCTGGATGGAGTGGGA
CAGAGAAATTAACAATTACACAAGCTTAATACACTCCTTAATTGAAGAATCGCAAAACCAGCAAGAAAAG
AATGAACAAGAATTATTGGAATTAGATAAATGGGCAAGTTTGTGGAATTGGTTTAACATAACAAATTGGC
TGTGGTATATAAAATTATTCATAATGATAGTAGGAGGCTTGGTAGGTTTAAGAATAGTTTTTGCTGTACT
TTCTATAGTGAATAGAGTTAGGCAGGGATATTCACCATTATCGTTTCAGACCCACCTCCCAACCCCGAGG
GGACCCGACAGGCCCGAAGGAATAGAAGAAGAAGGTGGAGAGAGAGACAGAGACAGATCCATTCGATTAG
TGAACGGATCGGCACTGCGTGCGCCAATTCTGCAGACAAATGGCAGTATTCATCCACAATTTTAAAAGAA
AAGGGGGGATTGGGGGGTACAGTGCAGGGGAAAGAATAGTAGACATAATAGCAACAGACATACAAACTAA
AGAATTACAAAAACAAATTACAAAAATTCAAAATTTTCGGGTTTATTACAGGGACAGCAGAGATCCAGTT
TGGTTAATTCTAGTTTTACTCCCTATCAGTGATAGAGAACGTATGTCGAGTTTACTCCCTATCAGTGATA
GAGAACGATGTCGAGTTTACTCCCTATCAGTGATAGAGAACGTATGTCGAGTTTACTCCCTATCAGTGAT
AGAGAACGTATGTCGAGTTTACTCCCTATCAGTGATAGAGAACGTATGTCGAGTTTATCCCTATCAGTGA
TAGAGAACGTATGTCGAGTTTACTCCCTATCAGTGATAGAGAACGTATGTCGAGGTAGGCGTGTACGGTG
GGAGGCCTATATAAGCAGAGCTCGTTTAGTGAACCGTCAGATCGCCTGGAGAATTCGTTAACGGATCCTC
TAGAGCTCAGCCTCGAGATTTAAATTTAATTAACCCACCCAAGATCTGGCCTCCGCGCCGGGTTTTGGCG
CCTCCCGCGGGCGCCCCCCTCCTCACGGCGAGCGCTGCCACGTCAGACGAAGGGCGCAGCGAGCGTCCTG
ATCCTTCCGCCCGGACGCTCAGGACAGCGGCCCGCTGCTCATAAGACTCGGCCTTAGAACCCCAGTATCA
GCAGAAGGACATTTTAGGACGGGACTTGGGTGACTCTAGGGCACTGGTTTTCTTTCCAGAGAGCGGAACA
GGCGAGGAAAAGTAGTCCCTTCTCGGCGATTCTGCGGAGGGATCTCCGTGGGGCGGTGAACGCCGATGAT
TATATAAGGACGCGCCGGGTGTGGCACAGCTAGTTCCGTCGCAGCCGGGATTTGGGTCGCGGTTCTTGTT
TGTGGATCGCTGTGATCGTCACTTGGTGAGTAGCGGGCTGCTGGGCTGGCCGGGGCTTTCGTGGCCGCCG
GGCCGCTCGGTGGGACGGAAGCGTGTGGAGAGACCGCCAAGGGCTGTAGTCTGGGTCCGCGAGCAAGGTT
GCCCTGAACTGGGGGTTGGGGGGAGCGCAGCAAAATGGCGGCTGTTCCCGAGTCTTGAATGGAAGACGCT
TGTGAGGCGGGCTGTGAGGTCGTTGAAACAAGGTGGGGGGCATGGTGGGCGGCAAGAACCCAAGGTCTTG
AGGCCTTCGCTAATGCGGGAAAGCTCTTATTCGGGTGAGATGGGCTGGGGCACCATCTGGGGACCCTGAC
GTGAAGTTTGTCACTGACTGGAGAACTCGGTTTGTCGTCTGTTGCGGGGGCGGCAGTTATGGCGGTGCCG
TTGGGCAGTGCACCCGTACCTTTGGGAGCGCGCGCCCTCGTCGTGTCGTGACGTCACCCGTTCTGTTGGC
TTATAATGCAGGGTGGGGCCACCTGCCGGTAGGTGTGCGGTAGGCTTTTCTCCGTCGCAGGACGCAGGGT
TCGGGCCTAGGGTAGGCTCTCCTGAATCGACAGGCGCCGGACCTCTGGTGAGGGGAGGGATAAGTGAGGC
GTCAGTTTCTTTGGTCGGTTTTATGTACCTATCTTCTTAAGTAGCTGAAGCTCCGGTTTTGAACTATGCG
CTCGGGGTTGGCGAGTGTGTTTTGTGAAGTTTTTTAGGCACCTTTTGAAATGTAATCATTTGGGTCAATA
TGTAATTTTCAGTGTTAGACTAGTAAATTGTCCGCTAAATTCTGGCCGTTTTTGGCTTTTTTGTTAGACG
AAGCTTGGTACCGAGCTCGGATCTCCACCCCGTAATGGCTAGGTCCGTCACCCTGGTCTTCCTGGTGCTG
GTGAGCCTGACCGGCCTGTATGCTGCTATGGCTCCCAGGACACTCCTGCTGGGCTGTGGAGCCTCCGGAG
GAGGCGGCAGCGGAGGCGGCGGCTCC
[297 nt withheld, positions 4367-4663]
GGAGGAGGCGGATCCGGCGGCGGCGGAAGCGGCGGAGGCGGCTCCGGCGGCGGAGGAAGCAGCCCACACT
CGCTGCGGTATTTCACCACCGCCGTGTCCCGGCCCGGCCTCGGGGAGCCCCGGTTCATCATTGTCGGCTA
CGTGGACGACACGCAGTTCGTGCGCTTCGACAGCGACGCGGAAAATCCGAGGATGGAGCCTCGGGCGCGG
TGGATTGAGCAGGAGGGGCCGGAGTATTGGGAGCGGGAGACTTGGAAAGCCAGGGACATGGGGAGGAACT
TCAGAGTAAACCTGAGGACCCTGCTCGGCTACTACAATCAGAGTAACGACGAATCTCACACGCTGCAGTG
GATGTACGGCTGCGACGTGGGGCCCGATGGGCGCCTGCTCCGCGGGTATTGTCAGGAGGCCTACGATGGC
CAGGATTACATCTCCCTGAACGAGGACCTGCGTTCCTGGACCGCGAATGACATAGCCTCACAGATCTCTA
AGCACAAGTCAGAGGCAGTCGATGAGGCCCACCAACAGAGGGCATACCTGCAAGGTCCTTGCGTGGAGTG
GCTCCATAGATACCTACGGCTGGGAAATGAGACACTGCAGCGCTCAGACCCTCCAAAGGCACATGTGACC
CATCACCCTAGATCTGAAGATGAAGTCACCCTGAGGTGCTGGGCCCTGGGCTTCTACCCTGCTGACATCA
CCCTGACCTGGCAGTTGAATGGGGAGGAGCTGACCCAGGACATGGAGCTTGTGGAGACCAGGCCTGCAGG
GGATGGAACCTTCCAGAAGTGGGCAGCTGTCGTGGTGCCTCTTGGGAAGGAGCAGTATTACACATGCCAT
GTGTACCATGAGGGGCTGCCTGAGCCCCTCACCCTGAGATGGGAGCCTCCTCCATCCACTGTCTCCAACA
TGGTAATCATAGCTGTTCTGGTTGTCCTTGGAGCTGTGATCATCCTTGGAGCTGTGGTGGCTTTTGTGAT
GAAGAGGAGGAGACACATAGGTGTAAAAGGATGCTATGCTCATGTTCTAGGCAGCAAGAGCTTCCAGACC
TCTGACTGGCCTCAGAAGGCAGAGGGCAGAGGAAGTCTTCTAACATGCGGTGACGTGGAGGAGAATCCCG
GCCCTGTGGTGAGCAAGGGCGAGGAGCTGTTCACCGGGGTGGTGCCCATCCTGGTCGAGCTGGACGGCGA
CGTAAACGGCCACAAGTTCAGCGTGTCCGGCGAGGGCGAGGGCGATGCCACCTACGGCAAGCTGACCCTG
AAGTTCATCTGCACCACCGGCAAGCTGCCCGTGCCCTGGCCCACCCTCGTGACCACCTTGACCTACGGCG
TGCAGTGCTTCGCCCGCTACCCCGACCACATGAAGCAGCACGACTTCTTCAAGTCCGCCATGCCCGAAGG
CTACGTCCAGGAGCGCACCATCTTCTTCAAGGACGACGGCAACTACAAGACCCGCGCCGAGGTGAAGTTC
GAGGGCGACACCCTGGTGAACCGCATCGAGCTGAAGGGCATCGACTTCAAGGAGGACGGCAACATCCTGG
GGCACAAGCTGGAGTACAACTACAACAGCCACAAGGTCTATATCACCGCCGACAAGCAGAAGAACGGCAT
CAAGGTGAACTTCAAGACCCGCCACAACATCGAGGACGGCAGCGTGCAGCTCGCCGACCACTACCAGCAG
AACACCCCCATCGGCGACGGCCCCGTGCTGCTGCCCGACAACCACTACCTGAGCACCCAGTCCGCCCTGA
GCAAAGACCCCAACGAGAAGCGCGATCACATGGTCCTGCTGGAGTTCGTGACCGCCGCCGGGATCACTCT
CGGCATGGACGAGCTGTACAAGTAATGTACAAGTAAAGCGGCCGCGACTCTAGTCCCTCCCAATTCGATA
TCAAGCTTATCGATAATCAACCTCTGGATTACAAAATTTGTGAAAGATTGACTGGTATTCTTAACTATGT
TGCTCCTTTTACGCTATGTGGATACGCTGCTTTAATGCCTTTGTATCATGCTATTGCTTCCCGTATGGCT
TTCATTTTCTCCTCCTTGTATAAATCCTGGTTGCTGTCTCTTTATGAGGAGTTGTGGCCCGTTGTCAGGC
AACGTGGCGTGGTGTGCACTGTGTTTGCTGACGCAACCCCCACTGGTTGGGGCATTGCCACCACCTGTCA
GCTCCTTTCCGGGACTTTCGCTTTCCCCCTCCCTATTGCCACGGCGGAACTCATCGCCGCCTGCCTTGCC
CGCTGCTGGACAGGGGCTCGGCTGTTGGGCACTGACAATTCCGTGGTGTTGTCGGGGAAATCATCGTCCT
TTCCTTGGCTGCTCGCCTGTGTTGCCACCTGGATTCTGCGCGGGACGTCCTTCTGCTACGTCCCTTCGGC
CCTCAATCCAGCGGACCTTCCTTCCCGCGGCCTGCTGCCGGCTCTGCGGCCTCTTCCGCGTCTTCGCCTT
CGCCCTCAGACGAGTCGGATCTCCCTTTGGGCCGCCTCCCCGCATCGATACCGTCGACCTCGATCGAGAC
CTAGAAAAACATGGAGCAATCACAAGTAGCAATACAGCAGCTACCAATGCTGATTGTGCCTGGCTAGAAG
CACAAGAGGAGGAGGAGGTGGGTTTTCCAGTCACACCTCAGGTACCTTTAAGACCAATGACTTACAAGGC
AGCTGTAGATCTTAGCCACTTTTTAAAAGAAAAGGGGGGACTGGAAGGGCTAATTCACTCCCAACGAAGA
CAAGATATCCTTGATCTGTGGATCTACCACACACAAGGCTACTTCCCTGATTGGCAGAACTACACACCAG
GGCCAGGGATCAGATATCCACTGACCTTTGGATGGTGCTACAAGCTAGTACCAGTTGAGCAAGAGAAGGT
AGAAGAAGCCAATGAAGGAGAGAACACCCGCTTGTTACACCCTGTGAGCCTGCATGGGATGGATGACCCG
GAGAGAGAAGTATTAGAGTGGAGGTTTGACAGCCGCCTAGCATTTCATCACATGGCCCGAGAGCTGCATC
CGGACTGTACTGGGTCTCTCTGGTTAGACCAGATCTGAGCCTGGGAGCTCTCTGGCTAACTAGGGAACCC
ACTGCTTAAGCCTCAATAAAGCTTGCCTTGAGTGCTTCAAGTAGTGTGTGCCCGTCTGTTGTGTGACTCT
GGTAACTAGAGATCCCTCAGACCCTTTTAGTCAGTGTGGAAAATCTCTAGCAGGGCCCGTTTAAACCCGC
TGATCAGCCTCGACTGTGCCTTCTAGTTGCCAGCCATCTGTTGTTTGCCCCTCCCCCGTGCCTTCCTTGA
CCCTGGAAGGTGCCACTCCCACTGTCCTTTCCTAATAAAATGAGGAAATTGCATCGCATTGTCTGAGTAG
GTGTCATTCTATTCTGGGGGGTGGGGTGGGGCAGGACAGCAAGGGGGAGGATTGGGAAGACAATAGCAGG
CATGCTGGGGATGCGGTGGGCTCTATGGCTTCTGAGGCGGAAAGAACCAGCTGGGGCTCTAGGGGGTATC
CCC
[124 nt withheld, positions 8167-8290]
C
[91 nt withheld, positions 8292-8382]
A
[49 nt withheld, positions 8384-8432]
CCTTTGACGTTGGAGTCCACGTTCTTT
[37 nt withheld, positions 8460-8496]
ACCCTATCTCGGTCTATTCTTTTGATTTATAAGGGATTTTGCCGATTTCGGCCTATTGGTTAAAAAATGA
GCTGATTTAACAAAAATTTAACGCGAATTAATTCTGTGGAATGTGTGTCAGTTAGGGTGTGGAAAGTCCC
CAGGCTCCCCAGCAGGCAGAAGTATGCAAAGCATGCATCTCAATTAGTCAGCAACCAGGTGTGGAAAGTC
CCCAGGCTCCCCAGCAGGCAGAAGTATGCAAAGCATGCATCTCAATTAGTCAGCAACCATAGTCCCGCCC
CTAACTCCGCCCATCCCGCCCCTAACTCCGCCCAGTTCCGCCCATTCTCCGCCCCATGGCTGACTAATTT
TTTTTATTTATGCAGAGGCCGAGGCCGCCTCTGCCTCTGAGCTATTCCAGAAGTAGTGAGGAGGCTTTTT
TGGAGGCCTAGGCTTTTGCAAAAAGCTCCCGGGAGCTTGTATATCCATTTTCGGATCTGATCAGCACGTG
TTGACAATTAATCATCGGCATAGTATATCGGCATAGTATAATACGACAAGGTGAGGAACTAAACCATGGC
CAAGTTGACCAGTGCCGTTCCGGTGCTCACCGCGCGCGACGTCGCCGGAGCGGTCGAGTTCTGGACCGAC
CGGCTCGGGTTCTCCCGGGACTTCGTGGAGGACGACTTCGCCGGTGTGGTCCGGGACGACGTGACCCTGT
TCATCAGCGCGGTCCAGGACCAGGTGGTGCCGGACAACACCCTGGCCTGGGTGTGGGTGCGCGGCCTGGA
CGAGCTGTACGCCGAGTGGTCGGAGGTCGTGTCCACGAACTTCCGGGACGCCTCCGGGCCGGCCATGACC
GAGATCGGCGAGCAGCCGTGGGGGCGGGAGTTCGCCCTGCGCGACCCGGCCGGCAACTGCGTGCACTTCG
TGGCCGAGGAGCAGGACTGACACGTGCTACGAGATTTCGATTCCACCGCCGCCTTCTATGAAAGGTTGGG
CTTCGGAATCGTTTTCCGGGACGCCGGCTGGATGATCCTCCAGCGCGGGGATCTCATGCTGGAGTTCTTC
GCCCACCCCAACTTGTTTATTGCAGCTTATAATGGTTACAAATAAAGCAATAGCATCACAAATTTCACAA
ATAAAGCATTTTTTTCACTGCATTCTAGTTGTGGTTTGTCCAAACTCATCAATGTATCTTATCATGTCTG
TATACCGTCGACCTCTAGCTAGAGCTTGGCGTAATCATGGTCATAGCTGTTTCCTGTGTGAAATTGTTAT
CCGCTCACAATTCCACACAACATACGAGCCGGAAGCATAAAGTGTAAAGCCTGGGGTGCCTAATGAGTGA
GCTAACTCACATTAATTGCGTTGCGCTCACTGCCCGCTTTCCAGTCGGGAAACCTGTCGTGCCAGCTGCA
TTAATGAATCGGCCAACGCGCGGGGAGAGGCGGTTTGCGTATTGGGCGCTCTTCCGCTTCCTCGCTCACT
GACTCGCTGCGCTCGGTCGTTCGGCTGCGGCGAGCGGTATCAGCTCACTCAAAGGCGGTAATACGGTTAT
CCACAGAATCAGGGGATAACGCAGGAAAGAACATGTGAGCAAAAGGCCAGCAAAAGGCCAGGAACCGTAA
AAAGGCCGCGTTGCTGGCGTTTTTCCATAGGCTCCGCCCCCCTGACGAGCATCACAAAAATCGACGCTCA
AGTCAGAGGTGGCGAAACCCGACAGGACTATAAAGATACCAGGCGTTTCCCCCTGGAAGCTCCCTCGTGC
GCTCTCCTGTTCCGACCCTGCCGCTTACCGGATACCTGTCCGCCTTTCTCCCTTCGGGAAGCGTGGCGCT
TTCTCATAGCTCACGCTGTAGGTATCTCAGTTCGGTGTAGGTCGTTCGCTCCAAGCTGGGCTGTGTGCAC
GAACCCCCCGTTCAGCCCGACCGCTGCGCCTTATCCGGTAACTATCGTCTTGAGTCCAACCCGGTAAGAC
ACGACTTATCGCCACTGGCAGCAGCCACTGGTAACAGGATTAGCAGAGCGAGGTATGTAGGCGGTGCTAC
AGAGTTCTTGAAGTGGTGGCCTAACTACGGCTACACTAGAAGAACAGTATTTGGTATCTGCGCTCTGCTG
AAGCCAGTTACCTTCGGAAAAAGAGTTGGTAGCTCTTGATCCGGCAAACAAACCACCGCTGGTAGCGGTG
GTTTTTTTGTTTGCAAGCAGCAGATTACGCGCAGAAAAAAAGGATCTCAAGAAGATCCTTTGATCTTTTC
TACGGGGTCTGACGCTCAGTGGAACGAAAACTCACGTTAAGGGATTTTGGTCATGAGATTATCAAAAAGG
ATCTTCACCTAGATCCTTTTAAATTAAAAATGAAGTTTTAAATCAATCTAAAGTATATATGAGTAAACTT
GGTCTGACAGTTACCAATGCTTAATCAGTGAGGCACCTATCTCAGCGATCTGTCTATTTCGTTCATCCAT
AGTTGCCTGACTCCCCGTCGTGTAGATAACTACGATACGGGAGGGCTTACCATCTGGCCCCAGTGCTGCA
ATGATACCGCGAGACCCACGCTCACCGGCTCCAGATTTATCAGCAATAAACCAGCCAGCCGGAAGGGCCG
AGCGCAGAAGTGGTCCTGCAACTTTATCCGCCTCCATCCAGTCTATTAATTGTTGCCGGGAAGCTAGAGT
AAGTAGTTCGCCAGTTAATAGTTTGCGCAACGTTGTTGCCATTGCTACAGGCATCGTGGTGTCACGCTCG
TCGTTTGGTATGGCTTCATTCAGCTCCGGTTCCCAACGATCAAGGCGAGTTACATGATCCCCCATGTTGT
GCAAAAAAGCGGTTAGCTCCTTCGGTCCTCCGATCGTTGTCAGAAGTAAGTTGGCCGCAGTGTTATCACT
CATGGTTATGGCAGCACTGCATAATTCTCTTACTGTCATGCCATCCGTAAGATGCTTTTCTGTGACTGGT
GAGTACTCAACCAAGTCATTCTGAGAATAGTGTATGCGGCGACCGAGTTGCTCTTGCCCGGCGTCAATAC
GGGATAATACCGCGCCACATAGCAGAACTTTAAAAGTGCTCATCATTGGAAAACGTTCTTCGGGGCGAAA
ACTCTCAAGGATCTTACCGCTGTTGAGATCCAGTTCGATGTAACCCACTCGTGCACCCAACTGATCTTCA
GCATCTTTTACTTTCACCAGCGTTTCTGGGTGAGCAAAAACAGGAAGGCAAAATGCCGCAAAAAAGGGAA
TAAGGGCGACACGGAAATGTTGAATACTCATACTCTTCCTTTTTCAATATTATTGAAGCATTTATCAGGG
TTATTGTCTCATGAGCGGATACATATTTGAATGTATTTAGAAAAATAAACAAATAGGGGTTCCGCGCACA
TTTCCCCGAAAAGTGCCACCTGAC
